Addgene plasmid #162130: LentiCRISPR v2-sgACSL4 clone3
Purpose: Lentiviral sgRNA plasmid targeting human ACSL4
Depositing lab: Boyi Gan. Depositing organization: University of Texas MD Anderson Cancer Center. Publication: Energy-stress-mediated AMPK activation inhibits ferroptosis. Lee H, Zandkarimi F, Zhang Y, Meena JK, Kim J, Zhuang L, Tyagi S, Ma L, Westbrook TF, Steinberg GR, Nakada D, Stockwell BR, Gan B. Nat Cell Biol. 2020 Feb;22(2):225-234. doi: 10.1038/s41556-020-0461-8. Epub 2020 Feb 6. PubMed 32029897.
Backbone
  Vector backbone: lentiCRISPR v2
  Vector type: Lentiviral
  Selectable markers: Puromycin
Growth in bacteria
  Bacterial resistance: Ampicillin, 100 μg/mL
  Growth temperature: 37°C
  Growth strain: NEB Stable
  Copy number: High Copy
Gene/Insert
  Gene/Insert name: sgACSL4
  gRNA/shRNA sequence: AAGGTCAAGGCCCTGCTGGG
  Species: H. sapiens (human)
  Entrez Gene: ACSL4 (a.k.a. ACS4, FACL4, LACS4, MRX63, MRX68, XLID63)
  Cloning method: Gibson Cloning
Terms and licenses: Academic/Nonprofit Terms; Industry Terms: Not Available to Industry
How to cite: LentiCRISPR v2-sgACSL4 clone3 was a gift from Boyi Gan (Addgene plasmid # 162130 ; http://n2t.net/addgene:162130 ; RRID:Addgene_162130)
