[The description below was written by a language model from this plasmid's Addgene catalogue record and pLannotate feature annotations shown in this document.]
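Description:
LentiCRISPR v2-sgACSL4 clone3 is a third-generation-style, self-inactivating HIV-1 lentiviral transfer plasmid carrying a single guide RNA against human ACSL4 (acyl-CoA synthetase long-chain family member 4). In bacteria it is maintained by a high-copy ColE1/pUC origin and selected with ampicillin through the bla gene. An f1 origin, an SV40 origin and lacZα/lac promoter remnants are also present in the backbone. The viral portion runs from an RSV promoter fused to a truncated 5' LTR, which drives Tat-independent genomic RNA production in packaging cells. It continues through the Ψ packaging signal with a gag fragment, the RRE for Rev-dependent nuclear export and the cPPT/CTS, and ends at a WPRE and a ΔU3 3' LTR followed by an SV40 poly(A) signal.

Two expression units sit within the provirus. A human U6 RNA polymerase III promoter transcribes the ACSL4-targeting spacer fused to the Streptococcus pyogenes Cas9 guide RNA scaffold. Downstream, an EF-1α core promoter with its intron A drives puromycin N-acetyltransferase, which allows selection of transduced mammalian cells.

The catalogue lists the backbone as lentiCRISPR v2, which normally encodes Cas9 linked to the puromycin marker. However, the sequenced record is only 8,323 nt and its feature table annotates no Cas9 coding sequence. As sequenced, the plasmid therefore looks like a guide-only vector that would need Cas9 supplied separately, and the record does not explain this discrepancy.

The stated purpose is lentiviral delivery of an sgRNA for knocking out ACSL4 in human cells. The associated publication concerns regulation of ferroptosis by energy stress and AMPK.
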