Features (pLannotate 1.2.2; 29 found; start..end, strand, type, name):
      1..227     +  promoter       RSV promoter: Rous sarcoma virus enhancer/promoter
    228..408     +  LTR            5' LTR (truncated): truncated 5' long terminal repeat (LTR) from HIV-1
    455..580     +  misc_feature   HIV-1 Ψ: packaging signal of human immunodeficiency virus type 1
    564..927     +  CDS            HIV-1 gag (fragment): gag protein from human immunodeficiency virus 1; gag
   1073..1306    +  misc_feature   RRE: The Rev response element (RRE) of HIV-1 allows for Rev-dependent mRNA export from the nucleus to the cytoplasm.
   1683..1709    +  CDS            Rev (fragment): human immunodeficiency virus 1 (HIV-1) Rev protein; rev; enhances nuclear export of unspliced and incompletely spliced viral mRNAs
   1713..1953    +  promoter       U6 promoter: RNA polymerase III promoter for human U6 snRNA
   1983..2058    +  misc_RNA       gRNA scaffold: guide RNA scaffold for the Streptococcus pyogenes CRISPR/Cas9 system
   2114..2231    +  misc_feature   cPPT/CTS: central polypurine tract and central termination sequence of HIV-1
   2297..2363    +  CDS            small t antigen (fragment): SV40 (simian virus 40) small t antigen
   2389..2600    +  promoter       EF-1α core promoter: core promoter for human elongation factor EF-1α
   2601..3539    +  intron         EF-1α intron A: intron upstream of the start codon of human EF-1α
   3561..4160    +  CDS            PuroR (fragment): puromycin N-acetyltransferase; pac from Streptomyces; confers resistance to puromycin
   4176..4764    +  misc_feature   WPRE: woodchuck hepatitis virus posttranscriptional regulatory element
   4815..4834    +  misc_feature   cPPT/CTS (fragment): central polypurine tract and central termination sequence of HIV-1
   4836..5069    +  LTR            3' LTR (ΔU3): self-inactivating 3' long terminal repeat (LTR) from HIV-1
   5147..5268    +  polyA_signal   SV40 poly(A) signal: SV40 polyadenylation signal
   5308..5443    +  rep_origin     SV40 ori: SV40 origin of replication
   5464..5482    -  promoter       T7 promoter: promoter for bacteriophage T7 RNA polymerase
   5490..5645    +  CDS            lacZα (fragment): LacZα fragment of β-galactosidase; lacZ fragment
   5650..6078    +  rep_origin     f1 ori (sequence partly withheld): f1 bacteriophage origin of replication; arrow indicates direction of (+) strand synthesis
   6131..6235    +  promoter       AmpR promoter: bla
   6236..7096    +  CDS            AmpR: β-lactamase; bla; confers resistance to ampicillin, carbenicillin, and related antibiotics
   7267..7855    +  rep_origin     ori: high-copy-number ColE1/pMB1/pBR322/pUC origin of replication
   8038..8130    +  CDS            lacI (fragment): lac repressor; lacI; The lac repressor binds to the lac operator to inhibit transcription in E. coli. This inhibition can be relieved by adding lactose or isopropyl-β-D-thiogalactopyranoside (IPTG).
   8143..8164    +  protein_bind   CAP binding site: CAP binding activates transcription in the presence of cAMP. E. coli catabolite activator protein
   8179..8209    +  promoter       lac promoter: promoter for the E. coli lac operon
   8217..8233    +  protein_bind   lac operator: The lac repressor binds to the lac operator to inhibit transcription in E. coli. This inhibition can be relieved by adding lactose or isopropyl-β-D-thiogalactopyranoside (IPTG). lac repressor encoded by lacI
   8278..8296    +  promoter       T3 promoter: promoter for bacteriophage T3 RNA polymerase
>Addgene plasmid #162130 | LentiCRISPR v2-sgACSL4 clone3 | addgene full sequence | sequence record 324227 | Addgene NGS Result
TGTAGTCTTATGCAATACTCTTGTAGTCTTGCAACATGGTAACGATGAGTTAGCAACATGCCTTACAAGG
AGAGAAAAAGCACCGTGCATGCCGATTGGTGGAAGTAAGGTGGTACGATCGTGCCTTATTAGGAAGGCAA
CAGACGGGTCTGACATGGATTGGACGAACCACTGAATTGCCGCATTGCAGAGATATTGTATTTAAGTGCC
TAGCTCGATACATAAACGGGTCTCTCTGGTTAGACCAGATCTGAGCCTGGGAGCTCTCTGGCTAACTAGG
GAACCCACTGCTTAAGCCTCAATAAAGCTTGCCTTGAGTGCTTCAAGTAGTGTGTGCCCGTCTGTTGTGT
GACTCTGGTAACTAGAGATCCCTCAGACCCTTTTAGTCAGTGTGGAAAATCTCTAGCAGTGGCGCCCGAA
CAGGGACTTGAAAGCGAAAGGGAAACCAGAGGAGCTCTCTCGACGCAGGACTCGGCTTGCTGAAGCGCGC
ACGGCAAGAGGCGAGGGGCGGCGACTGGTGAGTACGCCAAAAATTTTGACTAGCGGAGGCTAGAAGGAGA
GAGATGGGTGCGAGAGCGTCAGTATTAAGCGGGGGAGAATTAGATCGCGATGGGAAAAAATTCGGTTAAG
GCCAGGGGGAAAGAAAAAATATAAATTAAAACATATAGTATGGGCAAGCAGGGAGCTAGAACGATTCGCA
GTTAATCCTGGCCTGTTAGAAACATCAGAAGGCTGTAGACAAATACTGGGACAGCTACAACCATCCCTTC
AGACAGGATCAGAAGAACTTAGATCATTATATAATACAGTAGCAACCCTCTATTGTGTGCATCAAAGGAT
AGAGATAAAAGACACCAAGGAAGCTTTAGACAAGATAGAGGAAGAGCAAAACAAAAGTAAGACCACCGCA
CAGCAAGCGGCCGCTGATCTTCAGACCTGGAGGAGGAGATATGAGGGACAATTGGAGAAGTGAATTATAT
AAATATAAAGTAGTAAAAATTGAACCATTAGGAGTAGCACCCACCAAGGCAAAGAGAAGAGTGGTGCAGA
GAGAAAAAAGAGCAGTGGGAATAGGAGCTTTGTTCCTTGGGTTCTTGGGAGCAGCAGGAAGCACTATGGG
CGCAGCGTCAATGACGCTGACGGTACAGGCCAGACAATTATTGTCTGGTATAGTGCAGCAGCAGAACAAT
TTGCTGAGGGCTATTGAGGCGCAACAGCATCTGTTGCAACTCACAGTCTGGGGCATCAAGCAGCTCCAGG
CAAGAATCCTGGCTGTGGAAAGATACCTAAAGGATCAACAGCTCCTGGGGATTTGGGGTTGCTCTGGAAA
ACTCATTTGCACCACTGCTGTGCCTTGGAATGCTAGTTGGAGTAATAAATCTCTGGAACAGATTTGGAAT
CACACGACCTGGATGGAGTGGGACAGAGAAATTAACAATTACACAAGCTTAATACACTCCTTAATTGAAG
AATCGCAAAACCAGCAAGAAAAGAATGAACAAGAATTATTGGAATTAGATAAATGGGCAAGTTTGTGGAA
TTGGTTTAACATAACAAATTGGCTGTGGTATATAAAATTATTCATAATGATAGTAGGAGGCTTGGTAGGT
TTAAGAATAGTTTTTGCTGTACTTTCTATAGTGAATAGAGTTAGGCAGGGATATTCACCATTATCGTTTC
AGACCCACCTCCCAACCCCGAGGGGACCCAGAGAGGGCCTATTTCCCATGATTCCTTCATATTTGCATAT
ACGATACAAGGCTGTTAGAGAGATAATTAGAATTAATTTGACTGTAAACACAAAGATATTAGTACAAAAT
ACGTGACGTAGAAAGTAATAATTTCTTGGGTAGTTTGCAGTTTTAAAATTATGTTTTAAAATGGACTATC
ATATGCTTACCGTAACTTGAAAGTATTTCGATTTCTTGGCTTTATATATCTTGTGGAAAGGACGAAACAC
CGAAGGTCAAGGCCCTGCTGGGGTTTTAGAGCTAGAAATAGCAAGTTAAAATAAGGCTAGTCCGTTATCA
ACTTGAAAAAGTGGCACCGAGTCGGTGCTTTTTTAAGCTTGGCGTAACTAGATCTTGAGACAAATGGCAG
TATTCATCCACAATTTTAAAAGAAAAGGGGGGATTGGGGGGTACAGTGCAGGGGAAAGAATAGTAGACAT
AATAGCAACAGACATACAAACTAAAGAATTACAAAAACAAATTACAAAAATTCAAAATTTTCGGGTTTAT
TACAGGGACAGCAGAGATCCACTTTGGCGCCGGCTCGAGGGGGCCCGGGTGCAAAGATGGATAAAGTTTT
AAACAGAGAGGAATCTTTGCAGCTAATGGACCTTCTAGGTCTTGAAAGGAGTGGGAATTGGCTCCGGTGC
CCGTCAGTGGGCAGAGCGCACATCGCCCACAGTCCCCGAGAAGTTGGGGGGAGGGGTCGGCAATTGATCC
GGTGCCTAGAGAAGGTGGCGCGGGGTAAACTGGGAAAGTGATGTCGTGTACTGGCTCCGCCTTTTTCCCG
AGGGTGGGGGAGAACCGTATATAAGTGCAGTAGTCGCCGTGAACGTTCTTTTTCGCAACGGGTTTGCCGC
CAGAACACAGGTAAGTGCCGTGTGTGGTTCCCGCGGGCCTGGCCTCTTTACGGGTTATGGCCCTTGCGTG
CCTTGAATTACTTCCACCTGGCTGCAGTACGTGATTCTTGATCCCGAGCTTCGGGTTGGAAGTGGGTGGG
AGAGTTCGAGGCCTTGCGCTTAAGGAGCCCCTTCGCCTCGTGCTTGAGTTGAGGCCTGGCCTGGGCGCTG
GGGCCGCCGCGTGCGAATCTGGTGGCACCTTCGCGCCTGTCTCGCTGCTTTCGATAAGTCTCTAGCCATT
TAAAATTTTTGATGACCTGCTGCGACGCTTTTTTTCTGGCAAGATAGTCTTGTAAATGCGGGCCAAGATC
TGCACACTGGTATTTCGGTTTTTGGGGCCGCGGGCGGCGACGGGGCCCGTGCGTCCCAGCGCACATGTTC
GGCGAGGCGGGGCCTGCGAGCGCGGCCACCGAGAATCGGACGGGGGTAGTCTCAAGCTGGCCGGCCTGCT
CTGGTGCCTGGCCTCGCGCCGCCGTGTATCGCCCCGCCCTGGGCGGCAAGGCTGGCCCGGTCGGCACCAG
TTGCGTGAGCGGAAAGATGGCCGCTTCCCGGCCCTGCTGCAGGGAGCTCAAAATGGAGGACGCGGCGCTC
GGGAGAGCGGGCGGGTGAGTCACCCACACAAAGGAAAAGGGCCTTTCCGTCCTCAGCCGTCGCTTCATGT
GACTCCACGGAGTACCGGGCGCCGTCCAGGCACCTCGATTAGTTCTCGAGCTTTTGGAGTACGTCGTCTT
TAGGTTGGGGGGAGGGGTTTTATGCGATGGAGTTTCCCCACACTGAGTGGGTGGAGACTGAAGTTAGGCC
AGCTTGGCACTTGATGTAATTCTCCTTGGAATTTGCCCTTTTTGAGTTTGGATCTTGGTTCATTCTCAAG
CCTCAGACAGTGGTTCAAAGTTTTTTTCTTCCATTTCAGGTGTCGTGACGTACGGCCACCATGACCGAGT
ACAAGCCCACGGTGCGCCTCGCCACCCGCGACGACGTCCCCAGGGCCGTACGCACCCTCGCCGCCGCGTT
CGCCGACTACCCCGCCACGCGCCACACCGTCGATCCGGACCGCCACATCGAGCGGGTCACCGAGCTGCAA
GAACTCTTCCTCACGCGCGTCGGGCTCGACATCGGCAAGGTGTGGGTCGCGGACGACGGCGCCGCCGTGG
CGGTCTGGACCACGCCGGAGAGCGTCGAAGCGGGGGCGGTGTTCGCCGAGATCGGCCCGCGCATGGCCGA
GTTGAGCGGTTCCCGGCTGGCCGCGCAGCAACAGATGGAAGGCCTCCTGGCGCCGCACCGGCCCAAGGAG
CCCGCGTGGTTCCTGGCCACCGTCGGAGTCTCGCCCGACCACCAGGGCAAGGGTCTGGGCAGCGCCGTCG
TGCTCCCCGGAGTGGAGGCGGCCGAGCGCGCCGGGGTGCCCGCCTTCCTGGAGACCTCCGCGCCCCGCAA
CCTCCCCTTCTACGAGCGGCTCGGCTTCACCGTCACCGCCGACGTCGAGGTGCCCGAAGGACCGCGCACC
TGGTGCATGACCCGCAAGCCCGGTGCCTGAACGCGTTAAGTCGACAATCAACCTCTGGATTACAAAATTT
GTGAAAGATTGACTGGTATTCTTAACTATGTTGCTCCTTTTACGCTATGTGGATACGCTGCTTTAATGCC
TTTGTATCATGCTATTGCTTCCCGTATGGCTTTCATTTTCTCCTCCTTGTATAAATCCTGGTTGCTGTCT
CTTTATGAGGAGTTGTGGCCCGTTGTCAGGCAACGTGGCGTGGTGTGCACTGTGTTTGCTGACGCAACCC
CCACTGGTTGGGGCATTGCCACCACCTGTCAGCTCCTTTCCGGGACTTTCGCTTTCCCCCTCCCTATTGC
CACGGCGGAACTCATCGCCGCCTGCCTTGCCCGCTGCTGGACAGGGGCTCGGCTGTTGGGCACTGACAAT
TCCGTGGTGTTGTCGGGGAAATCATCGTCCTTTCCTTGGCTGCTCGCCTGTGTTGCCACCTGGATTCTGC
GCGGGACGTCCTTCTGCTACGTCCCTTCGGCCCTCAATCCAGCGGACCTTCCTTCCCGCGGCCTGCTGCC
GGCTCTGCGGCCTCTTCCGCGTCTTCGCCTTCGCCCTCAGACGAGTCGGATCTCCCTTTGGGCCGCCTCC
CCGCGTCGACTTTAAGACCAATGACTTACAAGGCAGCTGTAGATCTTAGCCACTTTTTAAAAGAAAAGGG
GGGACTGGAAGGGCTAATTCACTCCCAACGAAGACAAGATCTGCTTTTTGCTTGTACTGGGTCTCTCTGG
TTAGACCAGATCTGAGCCTGGGAGCTCTCTGGCTAACTAGGGAACCCACTGCTTAAGCCTCAATAAAGCT
TGCCTTGAGTGCTTCAAGTAGTGTGTGCCCGTCTGTTGTGTGACTCTGGTAACTAGAGATCCCTCAGACC
CTTTTAGTCAGTGTGGAAAATCTCTAGCAGTACGTATAGTAGTTCATGTCATCTTATTATTCAGTATTTA
TAACTTGCAAAGAAATGAATATCAGAGAGTGAGAGGAACTTGTTTATTGCAGCTTATAATGGTTACAAAT
AAAGCAATAGCATCACAAATTTCACAAATAAAGCATTTTTTTCACTGCATTCTAGTTGTGGTTTGTCCAA
ACTCATCAATGTATCTTATCATGTCTGGCTCTAGCTATCCCGCCCCTAACTCCGCCCATCCCGCCCCTAA
CTCCGCCCAGTTCCGCCCATTCTCCGCCCCATGGCTGACTAATTTTTTTTATTTATGCAGAGGCCGAGGC
CGCCTCGGCCTCTGAGCTATTCCAGAAGTAGTGAGGAGGCTTTTTTGGAGGCCTAGGGACGTACCCAATT
CGCCCTATAGTGAGTCGTATTACGCGCGCTCACTGGCCGTCGTTTTACAACGTCGTGACTGGGAAAACCC
TGGCGTTACCCAACTTAATCGCCTTGCAGCACATCCCCCTTTCGCCAGCTGGCGTAATAGCGAAGAGGCC
CGCACCGATCGCCCTTCCCAACAGTTGCGCAGCCTGAATGGCGAATGGG
[124 nt withheld, positions 5650-5773]
C
[91 nt withheld, positions 5775-5865]
A
[49 nt withheld, positions 5867-5915]
CCTTTGACGTTGGAGTCCACGTTCTTT
[37 nt withheld, positions 5943-5979]
ACCCTATCTCGGTCTATTCTTTTGATTTATAAGGGATTTTGCCGATTTCGGCCTATTGGTTAAAAAATGA
GCTGATTTAACAAAAATTTAACGCGAATTTTAACAAAATATTAACGCTTACAATTTAGGTGGCACTTTTC
GGGGAAATGTGCGCGGAACCCCTATTTGTTTATTTTTCTAAATACATTCAAATATGTATCCGCTCATGAG
ACAATAACCCTGATAAATGCTTCAATAATATTGAAAAAGGAAGAGTATGAGTATTCAACATTTCCGTGTC
GCCCTTATTCCCTTTTTTGCGGCATTTTGCCTTCCTGTTTTTGCTCACCCAGAAACGCTGGTGAAAGTAA
AAGATGCTGAAGATCAGTTGGGTGCACGAGTGGGTTACATCGAACTGGATCTCAACAGCGGTAAGATCCT
TGAGAGTTTTCGCCCCGAAGAACGTTTTCCAATGATGAGCACTTTTAAAGTTCTGCTATGTGGCGCGGTA
TTATCCCGTATTGACGCCGGGCAAGAGCAACTCGGTCGCCGCATACACTATTCTCAGAATGACTTGGTTG
AGTACTCACCAGTCACAGAAAAGCATCTTACGGATGGCATGACAGTAAGAGAATTATGCAGTGCTGCCAT
AACCATGAGTGATAACACTGCGGCCAACTTACTTCTGACAACGATCGGAGGACCGAAGGAGCTAACCGCT
TTTTTGCACAACATGGGGGATCATGTAACTCGCCTTGATCGTTGGGAACCGGAGCTGAATGAAGCCATAC
CAAACGACGAGCGTGACACCACGATGCCTGTAGCAATGGCAACAACGTTGCGCAAACTATTAACTGGCGA
ACTACTTACTCTAGCTTCCCGGCAACAATTAATAGACTGGATGGAGGCGGATAAAGTTGCAGGACCACTT
CTGCGCTCGGCCCTTCCGGCTGGCTGGTTTATTGCTGATAAATCTGGAGCCGGTGAGCGTGGGTCTCGCG
GTATCATTGCAGCACTGGGGCCAGATGGTAAGCCCTCCCGTATCGTAGTTATCTACACGACGGGGAGTCA
GGCAACTATGGATGAACGAAATAGACAGATCGCTGAGATAGGTGCCTCACTGATTAAGCATTGGTAACTG
TCAGACCAAGTTTACTCATATATACTTTAGATTGATTTAAAACTTCATTTTTAATTTAAAAGGATCTAGG
TGAAGATCCTTTTTGATAATCTCATGACCAAAATCCCTTAACGTGAGTTTTCGTTCCACTGAGCGTCAGA
CCCCGTAGAAAAGATCAAAGGATCTTCTTGAGATCCTTTTTTTCTGCGCGTAATCTGCTGCTTGCAAACA
AAAAAACCACCGCTACCAGCGGTGGTTTGTTTGCCGGATCAAGAGCTACCAACTCTTTTTCCGAAGGTAA
CTGGCTTCAGCAGAGCGCAGATACCAAATACTGTTCTTCTAGTGTAGCCGTAGTTAGGCCACCACTTCAA
GAACTCTGTAGCACCGCCTACATACCTCGCTCTGCTAATCCTGTTACCAGTGGCTGCTGCCAGTGGCGAT
AAGTCGTGTCTTACCGGGTTGGACTCAAGACGATAGTTACCGGATAAGGCGCAGCGGTCGGGCTGAACGG
GGGGTTCGTGCACACAGCCCAGCTTGGAGCGAACGACCTACACCGAACTGAGATACCTACAGCGTGAGCT
ATGAGAAAGCGCCACGCTTCCCGAAGGGAGAAAGGCGGACAGGTATCCGGTAAGCGGCAGGGTCGGAACA
GGAGAGCGCACGAGGGAGCTTCCAGGGGGAAACGCCTGGTATCTTTATAGTCCTGTCGGGTTTCGCCACC
TCTGACTTGAGCGTCGATTTTTGTGATGCTCGTCAGGGGGGCGGAGCCTATGGAAAAACGCCAGCAACGC
GGCCTTTTTACGGTTCCTGGCCTTTTGCTGGCCTTTTGCTCACATGTTCTTTCCTGCGTTATCCCCTGAT
TCTGTGGATAACCGTATTACCGCCTTTGAGTGAGCTGATACCGCTCGCCGCAGCCGAACGACCGAGCGCA
GCGAGTCAGTGAGCGAGGAAGCGGAAGAGCGCCCAATACGCAAACCGCCTCTCCCCGCGCGTTGGCCGAT
TCATTAATGCAGCTGGCACGACAGGTTTCCCGACTGGAAAGCGGGCAGTGAGCGCAACGCAATTAATGTG
AGTTAGCTCACTCATTAGGCACCCCAGGCTTTACACTTTATGCTTCCGGCTCGTATGTTGTGTGGAATTG
TGAGCGGATAACAATTTCACACAGGAAACAGCTATGACCATGATTACGCCAAGCGCGCAATTAACCCTCA
CTAAAGGGAACAAAAGCTGGAGCTGCAAGCTTAA
